Addgene plasmid #16054: 5' Del 6
Depositing lab: Robert Benezra. Depositing organization: Memorial Sloan-Kettering Cancer Center. Publication: Transcription of the dominant-negative helix-loop-helix protein Id1 is regulated by a protein complex containing the immediate-early response gene Egr-1. Tournay O, Benezra R. Mol Cell Biol. 1996 May . 16(5):2418-30. PubMed 8628310.
Backbone
  Vector backbone: pGL2-basic
  Backbone manufacturer: Promega
  Backbone size w/o insert (bp): 5600
  Vector type: Mammalian Expression, Luciferase
Growth in bacteria
  Bacterial resistance: Ampicillin, 100 μg/mL
  Growth temperature: 37°C
  Growth strain: DH5alpha
  Copy number: High Copy
Gene/Insert
  Gene/Insert name: Id1 promoter, 5' deletion (alt name: Id1)
  Species: M. musculus (mouse)
  Insert size (bp): 415
  Mutation: -327 to +88 of promoter
  Entrez Gene: Id1 (a.k.a. AI323524, D2Wsu140e, Idb1, bHLHb24)
  Tag / fusion protein: Luciferase (C terminal on backbone)
  Cloning method: Restriction Enzyme; 5′ cloning site HindIII (not destroyed); 3′ cloning site HindIII (not destroyed)
  Sequencing primers: 5′ na; 3′ LucNrev
Terms and licenses: Academic/Nonprofit Terms; Industry Terms: Not Available to Industry
How to cite: 5' Del 6 was a gift from Robert Benezra (Addgene plasmid # 16054 ; http://n2t.net/addgene:16054 ; RRID:Addgene_16054)
