[The description below was written by a language model from this plasmid's Addgene catalogue record.]
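Description:
5' Del 6 is a mammalian luciferase reporter plasmid built on the promoterless pGL2-basic backbone (about 5.6 kb without insert). It is maintained in E. coli as a high-copy plasmid under ampicillin selection. Because pGL2-basic carries a firefly luciferase coding region with no eukaryotic promoter or enhancer of its own, luciferase output in transfected cells depends on whatever regulatory DNA is placed in the upstream cloning site.

The insert is a 415 bp fragment of the mouse Id1 promoter spanning positions -327 to +88 relative to the transcription start, cloned into the HindIII site, which is retained at both ends. As both junctions use the same enzyme, the fragment could in principle sit in either orientation; the record does not state the orientation explicitly, though its description as a promoter driving downstream luciferase implies the forward one. The catalogue lists luciferase as a C-terminal "tag" on the backbone, but this is best read as a transcriptional reporter arrangement rather than a protein fusion, since the insert is promoter sequence rather than a coding region.

The name and the mutation field indicate that this is one member of a 5' deletion series, in which progressively shorter upstream segments of the Id1 promoter are compared to locate regulatory elements. The associated study concerns transcriptional control of Id1, a dominant-negative helix-loop-helix protein, by a protein complex containing the immediate-early factor Egr-1. The construct is therefore suited to transient transfection assays that measure how much promoter activity or inducibility the -327 to +88 region retains. No feature table was provided, so other backbone elements are not documented here.
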