>Addgene plasmid #16054 | 5' Del 6 | addgene partial sequence | sequence record 22417 | 16054 with LucNRev
TTTCTTTATGTTTTTGGCGTCTTCCATTTTACCAACAGTACCGGAATGCCAAGCTTGGGGATCCTGAGAA
CAGGCGGAGGGGAGCGGAGGAGGCTGAGAACAGAGTGTGGGAAGAGAACAAGAAGTTGAAGAAAGGTTGT
ACAATGAGAGGGCAGAGCGCTGGAGCCAGTCTTTTATAAGGGCAGACCAAGGGCGGGTTCAGAACGTTCA
AAAGCAACCAATAGGCTGCTAGAGGCGTGGCTTTGAGCGCCTCTGGGTCCCACCTCTGGATCTACTAGTA
CACCCTTAGGCTGATGGAGAGGTGATGGGGGCTCAAGAACTGAAAGGGTGGGAGGGCATAGGTAGAGCAG
CTAGTGGGCTCTTCCTCAAGGAAGCAAAGAGACTAAGCTAATTTTGCGGTTAACAAAAAGACCCCAGGAA
TCAGCTTCTCACGGTCTCTTTCTCACTTCTCCAGGTCCATTTTGCAGATTAAACAGGAACGGCCCAAGCT
TACTTAGATCTCGAGCTAGCACGCGTAAGAGCTCGGTACCTCCCGGGTTATGTTAGCTCAGTTACAGTAC
CATAAGATACATTGATGAGTTTGGACAAACCACAACTAGAATGCAGTGAAAAAAATGCTTTATTTGTGAA
ATTTGTGATGCTATTGCTTTATTTGTAACCATTATAAGCTGCAATAAACAAGTTAACAACAACAATTGCA
TTCATTTTATGTTTCAGGTTCAGGGGGAGGTGTGGGAGGTTTTTTAAAGCAAGTAAAACCTCCACGTACC
TTAATATTACTTACTTATCATGGTAGCTTGGGCTGGCGTAATAGCGAAGAGGCCCGCACCGATCGCCCTT
CCCAACAGTTGCGCAGCCTGAATGGCGAATGGCAAATTGTAAGCG
